Addgene plasmid #230207: AiP12350 - pAAV-AiE0079h-minRho-SYFP2-10aa-H2B-WPRE3-BGHpA (Alias: CN2350)
Purpose: AiE0079h is an enhancer sequence, designed to drive AAV-mediated transgene expression in specific populations of brain cells
Depositing lab: Allen Institute for Brain Science & Boaz Levi. Depositing organization: Allen Institute. Publication: A suite of enhancer AAVs and transgenic mouse lines for genetic access to cortical cell types. Ben-Simon Y, Hooper M, Narayan S, Daigle TL, Dwivedi D, Way SW, Oster A, Stafford DA, Mich JK, Taormina MJ, Martinez RA, Opitz-Araya X, Roth JR, Alexander JR, Allen S, Amster A, Arbuckle J, Ayala A, Baker PM, Bakken TE, Barcelli T, Barta S, Bendrick J, Bertagnolli D, Bielstein C, Bishwakarma P, Bowlus J, Boyer G, Brouner K, Casian B, Casper T, Chakka AB, Chakrabarty R, Chance RK, Chavan S, Clark M, Colbert K, Collman F, Daniel S, Departee M, DiValentin P, Donadio N, Dotson N, Egdorf T, Fliss T, Gabitto M, Garcia J, Gary A, Gasperini M, Gloe J, Goldy J, Gore BB, Graybuck L, Greisman N, Haeseleer F, Halterman C, Haradon Z, Hastings SD, Helback O, Ho W, Hockemeyer D, Huang C, Huff S, Hunker A, Johansen N, Jones D, Juneau Z, Kalmbach B, Kannan M, Khem S, Kussick E, Kutsal R, Larsen R, Lee C, Lee AY, Leibly M, Lenz GH, Li S, Liang E, Lusk N, Madigan Z, Malloy J, Malone J, McCue R, Melchor J, Mollenkopf T, Moosman S, Morin E, Newman D, Ng L, Ngo K, Omstead V, Otto S, Oyama A, Pena N, Pham T, Phillips E, Pom CA, Potekhina L, Ransford S, Ray PL, Rette D, Reynoldson C, Rimorin C, Rocha D, Ruiz A, Sanchez REA, Sawyer L, Sedeno-Cortes A, Sevigny JP, Shapovalova N, Shepard N, Shulga L, Sigler AR, Siverts L, Soliman S, Somasundaram S, Staats B, Stewart K, Szelenyi E, Tieu M, Trader C, Tran A, van Velthoven CTJ, Walker M, Wang Y, Weed N, Wirthlin M, Wood T, Wynalda B, Yao Z, Zhou T, Ariza J, Dee N, Reding M, Ronellenfitch K, Mufti S, Sunkin SM, Smith KA, Esposito L, Waters J, Thyagarajan B, Yao S, Lein ES, Zeng H, Levi BP, Ngai J, Ting JT, Tasic B. Cell. 2025 May 16:S0092-8674(25)00513-6. doi: 10.1016/j.cell.2025.05.002. PubMed 40403729.
Backbone
  Vector backbone: pAAV2
  Vector type: AAV
Growth in bacteria
  Bacterial resistance: Ampicillin, 100 μg/mL
  Growth temperature: 37°C
  Growth strain: NEB Stable
  Copy number: High Copy
Gene/Insert
  Gene/Insert name: SYFP2
  Species: Synthetic
  Promoter: minRho
  Cloning method: Gibson Cloning
Terms and licenses: Academic/Nonprofit Terms; Industry Terms: Not Available to Industry
How to cite: AiP12350 - pAAV-AiE0079h-minRho-SYFP2-10aa-H2B-WPRE3-BGHpA (Alias: CN2350) was a gift from Allen Institute for Brain Science & Boaz Levi (Addgene plasmid # 230207 ; http://n2t.net/addgene:230207 ; RRID:Addgene_230207)
