[The description below was written by a language model from this plasmid's Addgene catalogue record and pLannotate feature annotations shown in this document.]
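Description:
AiP12350 - pAAV-AiE0079h-minRho-SYFP2-10aa-H2B-WPRE3-BGHpA (alias CN2350) is an AAV transfer plasmid of about 5.3 kb, built on a pAAV2 backbone and intended for packaging a reporter cassette into recombinant adeno-associated virus for delivery to brain tissue. In bacteria it is maintained as a high-copy plasmid through a ColE1/pUC-type origin and selected with ampicillin via the β-lactamase gene and its promoter. An f1 phage origin is also present, along with small remnants of pBR322 bom and rop sequences. The expression cassette is flanked by AAV2 inverted terminal repeats, which provide the signals for genome replication and encapsidation. The automated annotation finds a complete ITR on the downstream side but only short fragments of the upstream one, a common outcome for these structured repeats in sequencing-derived records.

Between the ITRs, the AiE0079h enhancer sits upstream of the minRho minimal promoter. Neither element is picked up by the feature annotation, but both are named in the construct title and catalogue fields, and they presumably occupy the unannotated region before the coding sequence. The minimal promoter alone gives little expression, so transcription depends on the enhancer's activity in particular cell populations. The reporter is the monomeric, fast-maturing yellow fluorescent protein SYFP2, joined through a ten-amino-acid linker to human histone H2B, which concentrates the fluorescence in the nucleus. A shortened WPRE (WPRE3, annotated as two WPRE fragments) boosts transcript stability and expression while saving packaging space, and the bovine growth hormone polyadenylation signal terminates the message. The construct belongs to a collection of enhancer AAVs for genetic access to cortical cell types. The record does not state which cell population AiE0079h targets.
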