Features (pLannotate 1.2.2; 15 found; start..end, strand, type, name):
     12..39      +  repeat_region  AAV2 ITR (fragment): inverted terminal repeat of adeno-associated virus serotype 2 inverted
     68..95      +  repeat_region  AAV2 ITR (fragment): inverted terminal repeat of adeno-associated virus serotype 2 inverted
    910..1626    +  CDS            SYFP2: SYFP2 is a basic (constitutively fluorescent) yellow fluorescent protein published in 2006, derived from Aequorea victoria. It is reported to be a very rapidly-maturing monomer with moderate acid sensitivity.
   1657..2034    +  CDS            H2B: human histone H2B; HIST1H2BJ
   2074..2231    +  misc_feature   WPRE (fragment): woodchuck hepatitis virus posttranscriptional regulatory element
   2237..2317    +  misc_feature   WPRE (fragment): woodchuck hepatitis virus posttranscriptional regulatory element
   2334..2445    +  polyA_signal   bGH poly(A) signal: bovine growth hormone polyadenylation signal
   2563..2703    +  repeat_region  AAV2 ITR: inverted terminal repeat of adeno-associated virus serotype 2 inverted
   2708..2759    -  misc_feature   bom (fragment): basis of mobility region from pBR322
   2778..3233    +  rep_origin     f1 ori (sequence partly withheld): f1 bacteriophage origin of replication; arrow indicates direction of (+) strand synthesis
   3234..3283    -  misc_feature   bom (fragment): basis of mobility region from pBR322
   3385..3420    -  CDS            rop (fragment): Rop protein, which maintains plasmids at low copy number; rop
   3515..3619    +  promoter       AmpR promoter: bla
   3620..4480    +  CDS            AmpR: β-lactamase; bla; confers resistance to ampicillin, carbenicillin, and related antibiotics
   4651..5239    +  rep_origin     ori: high-copy-number ColE1/pMB1/pBR322/pUC origin of replication
>Addgene plasmid #230207 | AiP12350 - pAAV-AiE0079h-minRho-SYFP2-10aa-H2B-WPRE3-BGHpA (Alias: CN2350) | addgene full sequence | sequence record 473514 | Addgene NGS Result
CCTGCAGGCAGCTGCGCGCTCGCTCGCTCACTGAGGCCGCCCGGGCGTCGGGCGACCTTTGGTCGCCCGG
CCTCAGTGAGCGAGCGAGCGCGCAGAGAGGGAGTGGCCAACTCCATCACTAGGGGTTCCTGCGGCCGCAC
GCGTGGTAGGTGAATAAGATACCCAGGATATGAAATTTAAAGAGGCATTCACTTTCAGAGTCCTGCAAAT
GCACTTACATAAGTGAGTGCCTCTTTTAATTTTGTACTCTAATTGACTCACTTCATCTCATTCTCGTCCA
CTGCTAGCTTTGAAGGCAGAGAAAACGAGCCATGAGCCAAAGATTGTGGGTGGCCTCCGAAAGCTATATA
TCCTGAGCTGACAGCCAGCAAGGAAATGAGGACCTCAGTAGAATAACCACATGGAACTGAATTCTACCAA
TAGCAAGAGTGATATTGGAAGTGGATTCATTCTTAGAACTCCCAGAAAGGAATACAGCCTGCCTGGCACT
TCTATTTCAATACTGTGGCACTCTAAGCAGAGGACTCCACTGAACCACACCGTACCCATAAACAGGAAGT
CTTTTATGCAGCTGGTATTTATGGGAATTGGAAATTTTGACCTACACAGCTGTGAGATAATAAATGGGTG
CTGTTTTAAGCCACTAAAATTTTTTTATTTTTTAAATTTATTTTTAATTTCCATAGGTTTTTGGGGAACA
GGGGTATTTGGTTACATGAGTAAGTTCTTTAGTGGTGATTGGTGAGATTGAGCTCGATTCAGCCGGGAGC
TTAGGGAGGGGAGGTCACTTCATAAGGGCTTGGGGGGGGAGTTGGAGCCACGAGTCGTCCAGCCGGAGCC
CCGTGTGGCTGTGCTCCGGCCTCAGAAGCATCCCCGGATCCTTCGAAGCTAGCGCTACCGGTCGCCACCA
TGGTGAGCAAGGGCGAGGAGCTGTTCACCGGGGTGGTGCCCATCCTGGTCGAGCTGGACGGCGACGTAAA
CGGCCACAAGTTCAGCGTGTCCGGCGAGGGCGAGGGCGATGCCACCTACGGCAAGCTGACCCTGAAGCTG
ATCTGCACCACCGGCAAGCTGCCCGTGCCCTGGCCCACCCTCGTGACCACCCTGGGCTACGGCGTGCAGT
GCTTCGCCCGCTACCCCGACCACATGAAGCAGCACGACTTCTTCAAGTCCGCCATGCCCGAAGGCTACGT
CCAGGAGCGCACCATCTTCTTCAAGGACGACGGCAACTACAAGACCCGCGCCGAGGTGAAGTTCGAGGGC
GACACCCTGGTGAACCGCATCGAGCTGAAGGGCATCGACTTCAAGGAGGACGGCAACATCCTGGGGCACA
AGCTGGAGTACAACTACAACAGCCACAACGTCTATATCACCGCCGACAAGCAGAAGAACGGCATCAAGGC
CAACTTCAAGATCCGCCACAACATCGAGGACGGCGGCGTGCAGCTCGCCGACCACTACCAGCAGAACACC
CCCATCGGCGACGGCCCCGTGCTGCTGCCCGACAACCACTACCTGAGCTACCAGTCCAAGCTGAGCAAAG
ACCCCAACGAGAAGCGCGATCACATGGTCCTGCTGGAGTTCGTGACCGCCGCCGGGATCACTCTCGGCAT
GGACGAGCTGTACAAGTCCGGACTCAGATCTGGAGGCTCCGGAGGCCCAGAGCCAGCGAAGTCTGCTCCC
GCCCCGAAAAAGGGCTCCAAGAAGGCGGTGACTAAGGCGCAGAAGAAAGGCGGCAAGAAGCGCAAGCGCA
GCCGCAAGGAGAGCTATTCCATCTATGTGTATAAGGTTCTGAAGCAGGTCCACCCTGACACCGGCATTTC
GTCCAAGGCCATGGGCATCATGAACTCGTTTGTGAACGACATTTTCGAGCGCATCGCAGGTGAGGCTTCC
CGCCTGGCGCATTACAACAAGCGCTCGACCATCACCTCCAGGGAGATCCAGACGGCCGTGCGCCTGCTGC
TGCCTGGGGAGTTGGCCAAGCACGCCGTGTCCGAGGGTACTAAGGCCATCACCAAGTACACCAGCGCTAA
GTAATGAGTCGACGGCGCGCCCCTGCAGGGAATTCGATATCATAATCAACCTCTGGATTACAAAATTTGT
GAAAGATTGACTGGTATTCTTAACTATGTTGCTCCTTTTACGCTATGTGGATACGCTGCTTTAATGCCTT
TGTATCATGCTATTGCTTCCCGTATGGCTTTCATTTTCTCCTCCTTGTATAAATCCTGGTTAGTTCTTGC
CACGGCGGAACTCATCGCCGCCTGCCTTGCCCGCTGCTGGACAGGGGCTCGGCTGTTGGGCACTGACAAT
TCCGTGGCTCGAGAGATCTTCGACTGTGCCTTCTAGTTGCCAGCCATCTGTTGTTTGCCCCTCCCCCGTG
CCTTCCTTGACCCTGGAAGGTGCCACTCCCACTGTCCTTTCCTAATAAAATGAGGAAATTGCATCGCATT
GTCTGAGTAGGTGTCATTCTATTCTGGGGGGTGGGGTGGGGCAGGACAGCAAGGGGGAGGATTGGGAAGA
CAATAGCAGGCATGAGATCTCACGTGCGGACCGAGCGGCCGCAGGAACCCCTAGTGATGGAGTTGGCCAC
TCCCTCTCTGCGCGCTCGCTCGCTCACTGAGGCCGGGCGACCAAAGGTCGCCCGACGCCCGGGCTTTGCC
CGGGCGGCCTCAGTGAGCGAGCGAGCGCGCAGCTGCCTGCAGGGGCGCCTGATGCGGTATTTTCTCCTTA
CGCATCTGTGCGGTATTTCACACCGCATA
[95 nt withheld, positions 2760-2854]
T
[46 nt withheld, positions 2856-2901]
C
[141 nt withheld, positions 2903-3043]
CCTTTGACGTTGGAGTCCACGTTCTTT
[37 nt withheld, positions 3071-3107]
ACTCTATCTCGGGCTATTCTTTTGATTTATAAGGGATTTTGCCGATTTCGGTCTATTGGTTAAAAAATGA
GCTGATTTAACAAAAATTTAACGCGAATTTTAACAAAATATTAACGTTTACAATTTTATGGTGCACTCTC
AGTACAATCTGCTCTGATGCCGCATAGTTAAGCCAGCCCCGACACCCGCCAACACCCGCTGACGCGCCCT
GACGGGCTTGTCTGCTCCCGGCATCCGCTTACAGACAAGCTGTGACCGTCTCCGGGAGCTGCATGTGTCA
GAGGTTTTCACCGTCATCACCGAAACGCGCGAGACGAAAGGGCCTCGTGATACGCCTATTTTTATAGGTT
AATGTCATGATAATAATGGTTTCTTAGACGTCAGGTGGCACTTTTCGGGGAAATGTGCGCGGAACCCCTA
TTTGTTTATTTTTCTAAATACATTCAAATATGTATCCGCTCATGAGACAATAACCCTGATAAATGCTTCA
ATAATATTGAAAAAGGAAGAGTATGAGTATTCAACATTTCCGTGTCGCCCTTATTCCCTTTTTTGCGGCA
TTTTGCCTTCCTGTTTTTGCTCACCCAGAAACGCTGGTGAAAGTAAAAGATGCTGAAGATCAGTTGGGTG
CACGAGTGGGTTACATCGAACTGGATCTCAACAGCGGTAAGATCCTTGAGAGTTTTCGCCCCGAAGAACG
TTTTCCAATGATGAGCACTTTTAAAGTTCTGCTATGTGGCGCGGTATTATCCCGTATTGACGCCGGGCAA
GAGCAACTCGGTCGCCGCATACACTATTCTCAGAATGACTTGGTTGAGTACTCACCAGTCACAGAAAAGC
ATCTTACGGATGGCATGACAGTAAGAGAATTATGCAGTGCTGCCATAACCATGAGTGATAACACTGCGGC
CAACTTACTTCTGACAACGATCGGAGGACCGAAGGAGCTAACCGCTTTTTTGCACAACATGGGGGATCAT
GTAACTCGCCTTGATCGTTGGGAACCGGAGCTGAATGAAGCCATACCAAACGACGAGCGTGACACCACGA
TGCCTGTAGCAATGGCAACAACGTTGCGCAAACTATTAACTGGCGAACTACTTACTCTAGCTTCCCGGCA
ACAATTAATAGACTGGATGGAGGCGGATAAAGTTGCAGGACCACTTCTGCGCTCGGCCCTTCCGGCTGGC
TGGTTTATTGCTGATAAATCTGGAGCCGGTGAGCGTGGGTCTCGCGGTATCATTGCAGCACTGGGGCCAG
ATGGTAAGCCCTCCCGTATCGTAGTTATCTACACGACGGGGAGTCAGGCAACTATGGATGAACGAAATAG
ACAGATCGCTGAGATAGGTGCCTCACTGATTAAGCATTGGTAACTGTCAGACCAAGTTTACTCATATATA
CTTTAGATTGATTTAAAACTTCATTTTTAATTTAAAAGGATCTAGGTGAAGATCCTTTTTGATAATCTCA
TGACCAAAATCCCTTAACGTGAGTTTTCGTTCCACTGAGCGTCAGACCCCGTAGAAAAGATCAAAGGATC
TTCTTGAGATCCTTTTTTTCTGCGCGTAATCTGCTGCTTGCAAACAAAAAAACCACCGCTACCAGCGGTG
GTTTGTTTGCCGGATCAAGAGCTACCAACTCTTTTTCCGAAGGTAACTGGCTTCAGCAGAGCGCAGATAC
CAAATACTGTTCTTCTAGTGTAGCCGTAGTTAGGCCACCACTTCAAGAACTCTGTAGCACCGCCTACATA
CCTCGCTCTGCTAATCCTGTTACCAGTGGCTGCTGCCAGTGGCGATAAGTCGTGTCTTACCGGGTTGGAC
TCAAGACGATAGTTACCGGATAAGGCGCAGCGGTCGGGCTGAACGGGGGGTTCGTGCACACAGCCCAGCT
TGGAGCGAACGACCTACACCGAACTGAGATACCTACAGCGTGAGCTATGAGAAAGCGCCACGCTTCCCGA
AGGGAGAAAGGCGGACAGGTATCCGGTAAGCGGCAGGGTCGGAACAGGAGAGCGCACGAGGGAGCTTCCA
GGGGGAAACGCCTGGTATCTTTATAGTCCTGTCGGGTTTCGCCACCTCTGACTTGAGCGTCGATTTTTGT
GATGCTCGTCAGGGGGGCGGAGCCTATGGAAAAACGCCAGCAACGCGGCCTTTTTACGGTTCCTGGCCTT
TTGCTGGCCTTTTGCTCACATGT
